>Addgene plasmid #82344 | FLAG-SLC30A10-N43H | addgene full sequence | sequence record 158887 | Addgene assembled full plasmid sequence
CCATTCGCCATTCAGGCTGCGCAACTGTTGGGAAGGGCGATCGGTGCGGGCCTCTTCGCTATTACGCCAG
CTGGCGAAAGGGGGATGTGCTGCAAGGCGATTAAGTTGGGTAACGCCAGGGTTTTCCCAGTCACGACGTT
GTAAAACGACGGCCAGTGCCAAGCTGATCTATACATTGAATCAATATTGGCAATTAGCCATATTAGTCAT
TGGTTATATAGCATAAATCAATATTGGCTATTGGCCATTGCATACGTTGTATCTATATCATAATATGTAC
ATTTATATTGGCTCATGTCCAATATGACCGCCATGTTGACATTGATTATTGACTAGTTATTAATAGTAAT
CAATTACGGGGTCATTAGTTCATAGCCCATATATGGAGTTCCGCGTTACATAACTTACGGTAAATGGCCC
GCCTGGCTGACCGCCCAACGACCCCCGCCCATTGACGTCAATAATGACGTATGTTCCCATAGTAACGCCA
ATAGGGACTTTCCATTGACGTCAATGGGTGGAGTATTTACGGTAAACTGCCCACTTGGCAGTACATCAAG
TGTATCATATGCCAAGTCCGCCCCCTATTGACGTCAATGACGGTAAATGGCCCGCCTGGCATTATGCCCA
GTACATGACCTTACGGGACTTTCCTACTTGGCAGTACATCTACGTATTAGTCATCGCTATTACCATGGTG
ATGCGGTTTTGGCAGTACACCAATGGGCGTGGATAGCGGTTTGACTCACGGGGATTTCCAAGTCTCCACC
CCATTGACGTCAATGGGAGTTTGTTTTGGCACCAAAATCAACGGGACTTTCCAAAATGTCGTAATAACCC
CGCCCCGTTGACGCAAATGGGCGGTAGGCGTGTACGGTGGGAGGTCTATATAAGCAGAGCTCGTTTAGTG
AACCGTCAGAATTAACCATGGACTACAAAGACCATGACGGTGATTATAAAGATCATGACATCGATTACAA
GGATGACGATGACAAGCTTGCGGCCGCGAATTCGATGGGCCGCTACTCTGGCAAGACGTGCCGGCTGCTC
TTCATGCTGGTGCTCACCGTCGCCTTCTTCGTGGCGGAGCTGGTCTCCGGCTACCTGGGCAACTCCATCG
CGCTGCTCTCCGACAGCTTCCATATGCTCTCCGACCTGATCTCGCTGTGCGTGGGCCTGAGCGCCGGCTA
CATCGCCCGGCGCCCCACCCGGGGCTTCAGCGCCACCTACGGCTACGCCCGCGCCGAGGTGGTGGGCGCG
CTGAGCAACGCGGTCTTCCTCACCGCGCTCTGCTTCACCATCTTCGTGGAGGCCGTGCTGCGCCTGGCCC
GGCCCGAGCGCATCGATGACCCCGAGCTGGTGCTCATCGTCGGCGTCCTGGGGCTGTTGGTCAACGTGGT
GGGGCTGCTCATCTTCCAGGACTGCGCCGCCTGGTTCGCGTGCTGCCTCCGGGGACGCAGTCGCCGCCTG
CAGCAGCGGCAGCAGCTGGCGGAGGGCTGTGTCCCCGGCGCTTTCGGGGGGCCTCAGGGCGCGGAGGACC
CGCGGCGCGCGGCGGACCCGACAGCCCCAGGCTCGGACTCGGCCGTAACCCTCCGGGGGACCTCGGTGGA
AAGGAAGCGGGAGAAGGGGGCGACCGTGTTCGCAAACGTAGCAGGTGATTCCTTCAACACCCAGAATGAG
CCAGAAGACATGATGAAAAAAGAGAAAAAGTCTGAAGCTCTGAATATCAGAGGTGTACTTTTGCATGTGA
TGGGAGATGCCCTGGGGTCCGTGGTTGTGGTCATCACGGCCATCATATTCTATGTGCTTCCCCTGAAGAG
TGAGGACCCGTGTAACTGGCAGTGTTACATTGACCCCAGCCTGACTGTCCTCATGGTCATCATCATTTTG
TCATCTGCCTTCCCGCTTATCAAGGAGACCGCTGCCATTCTGCTACAGATGGTCCCAAAAGGAGTCAACA
TGGAAGAGCTGATGAGTAAACTCTCTGCTGTGCCTGGAATTAGCAGTGTACATGAAGTGCACATCTGGGA
ACTTGTAAGTGGAAAGATTATTGCCACCCTGCACATCAAGTATCCTAAGGACAGGGGATATCAAGATGCC
AGCACAAAAATTCGAGAAATCTTCCACCATGCGGGAATCCACAATGTGACCATCCAGTTTGAAAATGTGG
ACTTGAAGGAACCCCTGGAGCAGAAGGACTTACTGTTGCTCTGCAACTCACCCTGCATCTCCAAGGGCTG
TGCTAAGCAGCTGTGTTGTCCCCCCGGGGCACTGCCTCTGGCTCACGTCAATGGCTGTGCTGAGCACAAT
GGTGGGCCCTCTCTAGACACATACGGAAGTGATGGCCTCAGTAGAAGAGACGCAAGAGAAGTGGCTATTG
AAGTGTCTTTGGATAGCTGTCTGAGTGACCACGGACAAAGTCTTAACAAAACTCAGGAGGACCAATGTTA
TGTCAACAGAACGCATTTTCCTAGGTTTAAGGGCGAATTCCAGCACACTGGCGGCCGTTACTAGTGGATC
TGATATCGGTACCAGTCGACTCTAGAGGATCCCGGGTGGCATCCCTGTGACCCCTCCCCAGTGCCTCTCC
TGGCCCTGGAAGTTGCCACTCCAGTGCCCACCAGCCTTGTCCTAATAAAATTAAGTTGCATCATTTTGTC
TGACTAGGTGTCCTTCTATAATATTATGGGGTGGAGGGGGGTGGTATGGAGCAAGGGGCAAGTTGGGAAG
ACAACCTGTAGGGCCTGCGGGGTCTATTGGGAACCAAGCTGGAGTGCAGTGGCACAATCTTGGCTCACTG
CAATCTCCGCCTCCTGGGTTCAAGCGATTCTCCTGCCTCAGCCTCCCGAGTTGTTGGGATTCCAGGCATG
CATGACCAGGCTCAGCTAATTTTTGTTTTTTTGGTAGAGACGGGGTTTCACCATATTGGCCAGGCTGGTC
TCCAACTCCTAATCTCAGGTGATCTACCCACCTTGGCCTCCCAAATTGCTGGGATTACAGGCGTGAACCA
CTGCTCCCTTCCCTGTCCTTCTGATTTTAAAATAACTATACCAGCAGGAGGACGTCCAGACACAGCATAG
GCTACCTGGCCATGCCCAACCGGTGGGACATTTGAGTTGCTTGCTTGGCACTGTCCTCTCATGCGTTGGG
TCCACTCAGTAGATGCCTGTTGAATTGGGTACGCGGCCAGCTTGGCTGTGGAATGTGTGTCAGTTAGGGT
GTGGAAAGTCCCCAGGCTCCCCAGCAGGCAGAAGTATGCAAAGCATGCATCTCAATTAGTCAGCAACCAG
GTGTGGAAAGTCCCCAGGCTCCCCAGCAGGCAGAAGTATGCAAAGCATGCATCTCAATTAGTCAGCAACC
ATAGTCCCGCCCCTAACTCCGCCCATCCCGCCCCTAACTCCGCCCAGTTCCGCCCATTCTCCGCCCCATG
GCTGACTAATTTTTTTTATTTATGCAGAGGCCGAGGCCGCCTCGGCCTCTGAGCTATTCCAGAAGTAGTG
AGGAGGCTTTTTTGGAGGAATTGATCAGCTTGGGATCTGATCAAGAGACAGGATGAGGATCGTTTCGCAT
GATTGAACAAGATGGATTGCACGCAGGTTCTCCGGCCGCTTGGGTGGAGAGGCTATTCGGCTATGACTGG
GCACAACAGACAATCGGCTGCTCTGATGCCGCCGTGTTCCGGCTGTCAGCGCAGGGGCGCCCGGTTCTTT
TTGTCAAGACCGACCTGTCCGGTGCCCTGAATGAACTGCAGGACGAGGCAGCGCGGCTATCGTGGCTGGC
CACGACGGGCGTTCCTTGCGCAGCTGTGCTCGACGTTGTCACTGAAGCGGGAAGGGACTGGCTGCTATTG
GGCGAAGTGCCGGGGCAGGATCTCCTGTCATCTCACCTTGCTCCTGCCGAGAAAGTATCCATCATGGCTG
ATGCAATGCGGCGGCTGCATACGCTTGATCCGGCTACCTGCCCATTCGACCACCAAGCGAAACATCGCAT
CGAGCGAGCACGTACTCGGATGGAAGCCGGTCTTGTCGATCAGGATGATCTGGACGAAGAGCATCAGGGG
CTCGCGCCAGCCGAACTGTTCGCCAGGCTCAAGGCGCGCATGCCCGACGGCGAGGATCTCGTCGTGACCC
ATGGCGATGCCTGCTTGCCGAATATCATGGTGGAAAATGGCCGCTTTTCTGGATTCATCGACTGTGGCCG
GCTGGGTGTGGCGGACCGCTATCAGGACATAGCGTTGGCTACCCGTGATATTGCTGAAGAGCTTGGCGGC
GAATGGGCTGACCGCTTCCTCGTGCTTTACGGTATCGCCGCTCCCGATTCGCAGCGCATCGCCTTCTATC
GCCTTCTTGACGAGTTCTTCTGAGCGGGACTCTGGGGTTCGAAATGACCGACCAAGCGACGCCCAACCTG
CCATCACGAGATTTCGATTCCACCGCCGCCTTCTATGAAAGGTTGGGCTTCGGAATCGTTTTCCGGGACG
CCGGCTGGATGATCCTCCAGCGCGGGGATCTCATGCTGGAGTTCTTCGCCCACCCCGGGCTCGATCCCCT
CGCGAGTTGGTTCAGCTGCTGCCTGAGGCTGGACGACCTCGCGGAGTTCTACCGGCAGTGCAAATCCGTC
GGCATCCAGGAAACCAGCAGCGGCTATCCGCGCATCCATGCCCCCGAACTGCAGGAGTGGGGAGGCACGA
TGGCCGCTTTGGTCGACCCGGACGGGACGCTCCTGCGCCTGATACAGAACGAATTGCTTGCAGGCATCTC
ATGAGTGTGTCTTCCCGTTTTCCGCCTGAGGTCACTGCGTGGATGGAGCGCTGGCGCCTGCTGCGCGACG
GCGAGCTGCTCACCACCCACTCGCCAAGCTGGAACCGTAAAAAGGCCGCGTTGCTGGCGTTTTTCCATAG
GCTCCGCCGATCATAATCAGCCATACCACATTTGTAGAGGTTTTACTTGCTTTAAAAAACCTCCCACACC
TCCCCCTGAACCTGAAACATAAAATGAATGCAATTGTTGTTGTTAACTTGTTTATTGCAGCTTATAATGG
TTACAAATAAAGCAATAGCATCACAAATTTCACAAATAAAGCATTTTTTTCACTGCATTCTAGTTGTGGT
TTGTCCAAACTCATCAATGTATCTTATCATGTCTGGATCAATTCCCTATAGTGAGTCGTATTAAATTCGT
AATCATGTCATAGCTGTTTCCTGTGTGAAATTGTTATCCGCTCACAATTCCACACAACATACGAGCCGGA
AGCATAAAGTGTAAAGCCTGGGGTGCCTAATGAGTGAGCTAACTCACATTAATTGCGTTGCGCTCACTGC
CCGCTTTCCAGTCGGGAAACCTGTCGTGCCAGCTGCATTAATGAATCGGCCAACGCGCGGGGAGAGGCGG
TTTGCGTATTGGGCGCTCTTCCGCTTCCTCGCTCACTGACTCGCTGCGCTCGGTCGTTCGGCTGCGGCGA
GCGGTATCAGCTCACTCAAAGGCGGTAATACGGTTATCCACAGAATCAGGGGATAACGCAGGAAAGAACA
TGTGAGCAAAAGGCCAGCAAAAGGCCAGGAACCGTAAAAAGGCCGCGTTGCTGGCGTTTTTCCATAGGCT
CCGCCCCCCTGACGAGCATCACAAAAATCGACGCTCAAGTCAGAGGTGGCGAAACCCGACAGGACTATAA
AGATACCAGGCGTTTCCCCCTGGAAGCTCCCTCGTGCGCTCTCCTGTTCCGACCCTGCCGCTTACCGGAT
ACCTGTCCGCCTTTCTCCCTTCGGGAAGCGTGGCGCTTTCTCATAGCTCACGCTGTAGGTATCTCAGTTC
GGTGTAGGTCGTTCGCTCCAAGCTGGGCTGTGTGCACGAACCCCCCGTTCAGCCCGACCGCTGCGCCTTA
TCCGGTAACTATCGTCTTGAGTCCAACCCGGTAAGACACGACTTATCGCCACTGGCAGCAGCCACTGGTA
ACAGGATTAGCAGAGCGAGGTATGTAGGCGGTGCTACAGAGTTCTTGAAGTGGTGGCCTAACTACGGCTA
CACTAGAAGAACAGTATTTGGTATCTGCGCTCTGCTGAAGCCAGTTACCTTCGGAAAAAGAGTTGGTAGC
TCTTGATCCGGCAAACAAACCACCGCTGGTAGCGGTGGTTTTTTTGTTTGCAAGCAGCAGATTACGCGCA
GAAAAAAAGGATCTCAAGAAGATCCTTTGATCTTTTCTACGGGGTCTGACGCTCAGTGGAACGAAAACTC
ACGTTAAGGGATTTTGGTCATGAGATTATCAAAAAGGATCTTCACCTAGATCCTTTTAAATTAAAAATGA
AGTTTTAAATCAATCTAAAGTATATATGAGTAAACTTGGTCTGACAGTTACCAATGCTTAATCAGTGAGG
CACCTATCTCAGCGATCTGTCTATTTCGTTCATCCATAGTTGCCTGACTCCCCGTCGTGTAGATAACTAC
GATACGGGAGGGCTTACCATCTGGCCCCAGTGCTGCAATGATACCGCGAGACCCACGCTCACCGGCTCCA
GATTTATCAGCAATAAACCAGCCAGCCGGAAGGGCCGAGCGCAGAAGTGGTCCTGCAACTTTATCCGCCT
CCATCCAGTCTATTAATTGTTGCCGGGAAGCTAGAGTAAGTAGTTCGCCAGTTAATAGTTTGCGCAACGT
TGTTGCCATTGCTACAGGCATCGTGGTGTCACGCTCGTCGTTTGGTATGGCTTCATTCAGCTCCGGTTCC
CAACGATCAAGGCGAGTTACATGATCCCCCATGTTGTGCAAAAAAGCGGTTAGCTCCTTCGGTCCTCCGA
TCGTTGTCAGAAGTAAGTTGGCCGCAGTGTTATCACTCATGGTTATGGCAGCACTGCATAATTCTCTTAC
TGTCATGCCATCCGTAAGATGCTTTTCTGTGACTGGTGAGTACTCAACCAAGTCATTCTGAGAATAGTGT
ATGCGGCGACCGAGTTGCTCTTGCCCGGCGTCAATACGGGATAATACCGCGCCACATAGCAGAACTTTAA
AAGTGCTCATCATTGGAAAACGTTCTTCGGGGCGAAAACTCTCAAGGATCTTACCGCTGTTGAGATCCAG
TTCGATGTAACCCACTCGTGCACCCAACTGATCTTCAGCATCTTTTACTTTCACCAGCGTTTCTGGGTGA
GCAAAAACAGGAAGGCAAAATGCCGCAAAAAAGGGAATAAGGGCGACACGGAAATGTTGAATACTCATAC
TCTTCCTTTTTCAATATTATTGAAGCATTTATCAGGGTTATTGTCTCATGAGCGGATACATATTTGAATG
TATTTAGAAAAATAAACAAATAGGGGTTCCGCGCACATTTCCCCGAAAAGTGCCACCTG
[124 nt withheld, positions 7340-7463]
C
[91 nt withheld, positions 7465-7555]
A
[49 nt withheld, positions 7557-7605]
CCTTTGACGTTGGAGTCCACGTTCTTT
[37 nt withheld, positions 7633-7669]
ACCCTATCTCGGTCTATTCTTTTGATTTATAAGGGATTTTGCCGATTTCGGCCTATTGGTTAAAAAATGA
GCTGATTTAACAAAAATTTAACGCGAATTTTAACAAAATATTAACGCTTACAATTT
Features (pLannotate 1.2.2; 23 found; start..end, strand, type, name):
      4..158     -  CDS            lacZα (fragment): LacZα fragment of β-galactosidase; lacZ fragment
    318..697     +  enhancer       CMV enhancer: human cytomegalovirus immediate early enhancer
    699..898     +  promoter       CMV promoter: human cytomegalovirus (CMV) immediate early promoter
    931..996     +  CDS            3xFLAG: three tandem FLAG® epitope tags, followed by an enterokinase cleavage site
   1015..2469    +  CDS            SLC30A10: ZNT10_HUMAN - Also known as ZNT10, ZNT8. Experimental evidence at protein level: Swiss-Prot protein existence level 1. Plays a pivotal role in manganese transport. Manganese is an essential cation for the function of several enzymes, including some crucially important for the metabolism of neurotransmitters and other neuronal metabolic pathways. However, elevated levels of manganese are cytotoxic and induce oxidative stress, mitochondrial dysfunction and apoptosis. Acts as manganese efflux transporter and confers protection against manganese-induced cell death (PubMed:22341972, PubMed:22341971
   2535..2553    -  misc_feature   MCS (fragment): pUC18/19 multiple cloning site
   2554..3176    +  polyA_signal   hGH poly(A) signal: human growth hormone polyadenylation signal
   3218..3515    +  promoter       SV40 promoter: SV40 enhancer and early promoter
   3569..4360    +  CDS            neo: KKA2_KLEPN - Also known as kan, nptII. Experimental evidence at protein level: Swiss-Prot protein existence level 1. Resistance to kanamycin, neomycin, paromomycin, ribostamycin, butirosin and gentamicin B. From Klebsiella pneumoniae.
   4384..4761    +  CDS            ble: BLE_KLEPN - Experimental evidence at protein level: Swiss-Prot protein existence level 1. Binding protein with a strong affinity to the bleomycin family of antibiotics. Binds to CL990; an antimitotic-antibiotic compound. From Klebsiella pneumoniae.
   4803..4862    +  CDS            str (fragment): STR_KLEPN - Protein inferred from homology: Swiss-Prot protein existence level 3. The aminoglycoside phosphotransferases achieve inactivation of their antibiotic substrates by phosphorylation. From Klebsiella pneumoniae.
   4885..4908    -  rep_origin     CloDF13 ori (fragment): Plasmids containing the CloDF13 (CDF) origin of replication can be propagated in E. coli cells that contain additional plasmids with compatible origins.
   4909..4992    +  CDS            large T antigen (fragment): large T antigen from SV40 (simian virus 40)
   5015..5149    +  polyA_signal   SV40 poly(A) signal: SV40 polyadenylation signal
   5155..5173    -  promoter       T7 promoter: promoter for bacteriophage T7 RNA polymerase
   5211..5227    -  protein_bind   lac operator: The lac repressor binds to the lac operator to inhibit transcription in E. coli. This inhibition can be relieved by adding lactose or isopropyl-β-D-thiogalactopyranoside (IPTG). lac repressor encoded by lacI
   5235..5265    -  promoter       lac promoter: promoter for the E. coli lac operon
   5280..5301    -  protein_bind   CAP binding site: CAP binding activates transcription in the presence of cAMP. E. coli catabolite activator protein
   5314..5406    -  CDS            lacI (fragment): lac repressor; lacI; The lac repressor binds to the lac operator to inhibit transcription in E. coli. This inhibition can be relieved by adding lactose or isopropyl-β-D-thiogalactopyranoside (IPTG).
   5589..6177    -  rep_origin     ori: high-copy-number ColE1/pMB1/pBR322/pUC origin of replication
   6348..7208    -  CDS            AmpR: β-lactamase; bla; confers resistance to ampicillin, carbenicillin, and related antibiotics
   7209..7313    -  promoter       AmpR promoter: bla
   7340..7768    +  rep_origin     f1 ori (sequence partly withheld): f1 bacteriophage origin of replication; arrow indicates direction of (+) strand synthesis
