[The description below was written by a language model from this plasmid's Addgene catalogue record and pLannotate feature annotations shown in this document.]
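Description:
FLAG-SLC30A10-N43H is a mammalian expression plasmid built on the commercial pCMV-FLAG10 backbone. It produces human SLC30A10 (also called ZnT10) carrying an asparagine-to-histidine substitution at residue 43, with three tandem FLAG epitopes fused to its N terminus. The catalogue lists a total size of about 8 kb, and the assembled sequence record is 7,795 nt. In E. coli the plasmid replicates from a high-copy ColE1/pUC-type origin and is selected with ampicillin through the β-lactamase gene. An f1 phage origin is also present, along with lac promoter/operator and lacZα remnants left over from the backbone's cloning vector ancestry.

The expression cassette consists of the human cytomegalovirus immediate-early enhancer and promoter, then the backbone-encoded 3xFLAG sequence with its enterokinase cleavage site, the roughly 1.5 kb SLC30A10 coding sequence, and the human growth hormone polyadenylation signal. A second cassette places the neomycin phosphotransferase gene under the SV40 enhancer/early promoter and ends it with an SV40 poly(A) signal, allowing G418 selection of stably transfected cells. The ble sequence and the str fragment annotated downstream of neo are probably carried over from the Tn5 resistance region rather than intended markers.

SLC30A10 is a cell-surface manganese efflux transporter that protects cells from manganese toxicity. The depositor notes that the N43H change was introduced by site-directed mutagenesis into a wild-type clone. The associated study examined which structural elements in the transmembrane and cytoplasmic domains are needed for manganese efflux, so the construct is suited to comparing the mutant with the wild-type protein, using the FLAG tag for detection, localisation or immunoprecipitation.
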