Addgene plasmid #82344: FLAG-SLC30A10-N43H
Purpose: Expresses FLAG-tagged SLC30A10-N43H in mammalian cells
Depositing lab: Somshuvra Mukhopadhyay. Depositing organization: University of Texas at Austin. Publication: Structural Elements in the Transmembrane and Cytoplasmic Domains of the Metal Transporter SLC30A10 Are Required for Its Manganese Efflux Activity. Zogzas CE, Aschner M, Mukhopadhyay S. J Biol Chem. 2016 Jul 29;291(31):15940-57. doi: 10.1074/jbc.M116.726935. Epub 2016 Jun 15. PubMed 27307044.
Backbone
  Vector backbone: pCMV-FLAG10
  Backbone manufacturer: Sigma
  Backbone size w/o insert (bp): 6500
  Total vector size (bp): 8000
  Vector type: Mammalian Expression
  Selectable markers: Neomycin (select with G418)
Growth in bacteria
  Bacterial resistance: Ampicillin, 100 μg/mL
  Growth temperature: 37°C
  Growth strain: DH5alpha
  Copy number: High Copy
Gene/Insert
  Gene/Insert name: SLC30A10
  Species: H. sapiens (human)
  Insert size (bp): 1500
  Mutation: N43H
  Entrez Gene: SLC30A10 (a.k.a. HMDPC, HMNDYT1, ZNT10, ZNT8, ZRC1, ZnT-10)
  Promoter: CMV
  Tag / fusion protein: 3xFLAG (N terminal on backbone)
  Cloning method: Ligation Independent Cloning
  Sequencing primers: 5′ CMV forward; 3′ Internal SLC30A10
Resource information
  A portion of this plasmid was derived from a plasmid made by: SLC30A10-WT originally obtained from Dr. Ruth Valentine. N43H mutation introduced using quick-change.
Terms and licenses: Academic/Nonprofit Terms; Industry Terms: Not Available to Industry
Depositor comments: See for reference to SLC30A10-WT: SLC30A10 is a cell surface-localized manganese efflux transporter, and parkinsonism-causing mutations block its intracellular trafficking and efflux activity. Leyva-Illades D, Chen P, Zogzas CE, Hutchens S, Mercado JM, Swaim CD, Morrisett RA, Bowman AB, Aschner M, Mukhopadhyay S. J Neurosci. 2014 Oct 15;34(42):14079-95. doi: 10.1523/JNEUROSCI.2329-14.2014. PMID: 25319704
How to cite: FLAG-SLC30A10-N43H was a gift from Somshuvra Mukhopadhyay (Addgene plasmid # 82344 ; http://n2t.net/addgene:82344 ; RRID:Addgene_82344)
