>Addgene plasmid #82344 | FLAG-SLC30A10-N43H | depositor partial sequence | sequence record 155936 | CMV forward
NNNNNNNNNNNNNNNNGNNGAGCTCGTTTAGTGAACCGTCAGAATTAACCATGGACTACAAAGACCATGA
CGGTGATTATAAAGATCATGACATCGATTACAAGGATGACGATGACAAGCTTGCGGCCGCGAATTCGATG
GGCCGCTACTCTGGCAAGACGTGCCGGCTGCTCTTCATGCTGGTGCTCACCGTCGCCTTCTTCGTGGCGG
AGCTGGTCTCCGGCTACCTGGGCAACTCCATCGCGCTGCTCTCCGACAGCTTCCATATGCTCTCCGACCT
GATCTCGCTGTGCGTGGGCCTGAGCGCCGGCTACATCGCCCGGCGCCCCACCCGGGGCTTCAGCGCCACC
TACGGCTACGCCCGCGCCGAGGTGGTGGGCGCGCTGAGCAACGCGGTCTTCCTCACCGCGCTCTGCTTCA
CCATCTTCGTGGAGGCCGTGCTGCGCCTGGCCCGGCCCGAGCGCATCGATGACCCCGAGCTGGTGCTCAT
CGTCGGCGTCCTGGGGCTGTTGGTCAACGTGGTGGGGCTGCTCATCTTCCAGGACTGCGCCGCCTGGTTC
GCGTGCTGCCTCCGGGGACGCAGTCGCCGCCTGCAGCAGCGGCAGCAGCTGGCGGAGGGCTGTGTCCCCG
GCGCTTTCGGGGGGCCTCAGGGCGCGGAGGACCCGCGGCGCGCGGCGGACCCGACAGCCCCAGGCTCGGA
CTCGGCCGTAACCCTCCGGGGGACCTCGGTGGNNNGAAGCGGGAGAAGGGGGCGACCGTGTTCGCAAACG
TAGCNNTGATTCCTTCNACACCCAGAATGAGCCAGAAGACATGATGAAAAAAGAGAAAAAGTCTGAAGCT
CTGAATATCAGAGGTGTACTTTTGCATGTGATGGGAGATGCCCTGGGGTCCGTGGNTGTGGTCATCACGG
CCATCATATTCTATGTGCTTCCCCTGAAGAGTGAGGACCCGTGTAACTGGCAGTGNTACATTGACCCCAG
CCTGACTGTCCTCNTGGNCATCATCATTTTGTCNTCTGNNNTCCCNNTTATCANGGANACNNCTGCCATT
NNGCTACNGATGGNNCCCNAANNNNGTCAANNTNNNNNNNNCTGATGANTNAACNNNNNTNCTGNNNCTN
GNANNAGCCNNNNNNNNNTNNANNNNNNNNTNNNNNNNCTNNNNNNNNNNAANATTNNTNNNNNCNNNNN
NNNNANNNNNCCNNNNNNNNNNNNNNNNNANANNNCNNNNNNNAANNNNNNNAANCNTNCNNNNNNNNNN
GGNNNNNNNNNNNNN
