>Addgene plasmid #82344 | FLAG-SLC30A10-N43H | addgene partial sequence | sequence record 158885 | CMV-F 5'-CGCAAATGGGCGGTAGGCGTG-3'
CTATATAAGCAGAGCTCGTTTAGTGAACCGTCAGAATTAACCATGGACTACAAAGACCATGACGGTGATT
ATAAAGATCATGACATCGATTACAAGGATGACGATGACAAGCTTGCGGCCGCGAATTCGATGGGCCGCTA
CTCTGGCAAGACGTGCCGGCTGCTCTTCATGCTGGTGCTCACCGTCGCCTTCTTCGTGGCGGAGCTGGTC
TCCGGCTACCTGGGCAACTCCATCGCGCTGCTCTCCGACAGCTTCCATATGCTCTCCGACCTGATCTCGC
TGTGCGTGGGCCTGAGCGCCGGCTACATCGCCCGGCGCCCCACCCGGGGCTTCAGCGCCACCTACGGCTA
CGCCCGCGCCGAGGTGGTGGGCGCGCTGAGCAACGCGGTCTTCCTCACCGCGCTCTGCTTCACCATCTTC
GTGGAGGCCGTGCTGCGCCTGGCCCGGCCCGAGCGCATCGATGACCCCGAGCTGGTGCTCATCGTCGGCG
TCCTGGGGCTGTTGGTCAACGTGGTGGGGCTGCTCATCTTCCAGGACTGCGCCGCCTGGTTCGCGTGCTG
CCTCCGGGGACGCAGTCGCCGCCTGCAGCAGCGGCAGCAGCTGGCGGAGGGCTGTGTCCCCGGCGCTTTC
GGGGGGCCTCAGGGCGCGGAGGACCCGCGGCGCGCGGCGGACCCGACAGCCCCAGGCTCGGACTCGGCCG
TAACCCTCCGGGGGACCTCGGTGGAAAGGAAGCGGGAGAAGGGGGCGACCGTGTTCGCAAACGTAGCAGG
TGATTCCTTCAACACCCAGAATGAGCCAGAAGACATGATGAAAAAAGAGAAAAAGTCTGAAGCTCTGAAT
ATCAGAGGTGTACTTTTGCATGTGATGGGAGATGCCCTGGGGTCCGTGGTTGTGGTCATCACGGCCATCA
TATTCTATGTGCTTCCCCTGAAGAGTGAGGACCCGTGTA
