>Addgene plasmid #82344 | FLAG-SLC30A10-N43H | addgene partial sequence | sequence record 158886 | hGH-PA-R 5'-CCAGCTTGGTTCCCAATAGA-3'
GGTTGTCTTCCCAACTTGCCCCTTGCTCCATACCACCCCCCTCCACCCCATAATATTATAGAAGGACACC
TAGTCAGACAAAATGATGCAACTTAATTTTATTAGGACAAGGCTGGTGGGCACTGGAGTGGCAACTTCCA
GGGCCAGGAGAGGCACTGGGGAGGGGTCACAGGGATGCCACCCGGGATCCTCTAGAGTCGACTGGTACCG
ATATCAGATCCACTAGTAACGGCCGCCAGTGTGCTGGAATTCGCCCTTAAACCTAGGAAAATGCGTTCTG
TTGACATAACATTGGTCCTCCTGAGTTTTGTTAAGACTTTGTCCGTGGTCACTCAGACAGCTATCCAAAG
ACACTTCAATAGCCACTTCTCTTGCGTCTCTTCTACTGAGGCCATCACTTCCGTATGTGTCTAGAGAGGG
CCCACCATTGTGCTCAGCACAGCCATTGACGTGAGCCAGAGGCAGTGCCCCGGGGGGACAACACAGCTGC
TTAGCACAGCCCTTGGAGATGCAGGGTGAGTTGCAGAGCAACAGTAAGTCCTTCTGCTCCAGGGGTTCCT
TCAAGTCCACATTTTCAAACTGGATGGTCACATTGTGGATTCCCGCATGGTGGAAGATTTCTCGAATTTT
TGTGCTGGCATCTTGATATCCCCTGTCCTTAGGATACTTGATGTGCAGGGTGGCAATAATCTTTCCACTT
ACAAGTTCCCAGATGTGCACTTCATGTACACTGCTAATTCCAGGCACAGCAGAGAGTTTACTCATCAGCT
CTTCCATGTTGACTCCTTTTGGGACCATCTGTAGCAGAATGGCAGCGGTCTCCTTGATAAGCGGGAAGGC
AGATGACAAAATGATGATGACCATGAGGACAGTCAGGCTGGGGTCAATGTAACACTGCCAGTTACACGGG
TCCTCACTCTTCAGGGGAAGCACATAGAATATGATGGCCGTGATGACCACAACCACGGACCCCAGGGCAT
CTCCCATCACATG
